Addgene plasmid #236616: PB-TA-ERN-SETD5
Purpose: Expresses human SETD5 in mammalian cells
Depositing lab: Tadashi Nakagawa. Depositing organization: Sanyo-Onoda City University. Publication: KBG syndrome-associated protein ANKRD11 regulates SETD5 expression to modulate rRNA levels and translation. Sashiyama S, Nakagawa T, Nakagawa M, Hosogane M, Watanabe Y, Ashitomi H, Yamane K, Shibuya N, Moroishi T, Nakayama K, Hosoi T. iScience. 2025 May 19;28(6):112699. doi: 10.1016/j.isci.2025.112699. eCollection 2025 Jun 20. PubMed 40520101.
Backbone
  Vector backbone: PB-TA-ERN
  Vector type: Mammalian Expression ; piggyBac transposon
  Selectable markers: Neomycin (select with G418)
Growth in bacteria
  Bacterial resistance: Ampicillin, 100 μg/mL
  Growth temperature: 37°C
  Growth strain: DH5alpha
  Copy number: High Copy
Gene/Insert
  Gene/Insert name: SETD5
  Species: H. sapiens (human)
  Entrez Gene: SETD5 (a.k.a. MRD23, SETD5A)
  Cloning method: Gateway Cloning
  Sequencing primers: 5′ LNCX
Terms and licenses: Academic/Nonprofit Terms; Industry Terms: Not Available to Industry
How to cite: PB-TA-ERN-SETD5 was a gift from Tadashi Nakagawa (Addgene plasmid # 236616 ; http://n2t.net/addgene:236616 ; RRID:Addgene_236616)
