[The description below was written by a language model from this plasmid's Addgene catalogue record and pLannotate feature annotations shown in this document.]
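Description:
PB-TA-ERN-SETD5 is a piggyBac transposon-based mammalian expression plasmid that carries the human SETD5 coding sequence under doxycycline-inducible control. It is an all-in-one Tet-On design of about 14.1 kb. In bacteria it is maintained through a high-copy ColE1/pUC-type origin and ampicillin resistance (AmpR with its bla promoter). The backbone also retains an f1 origin, lacZα/lac promoter remnants and T7, T3 and SP6 phage promoters. The piggyBac terminal repeats are not annotated as such. However, a short fragment matching the baculovirus FP25 region, the locus from which piggyBac was originally isolated, may mark transposon-flanking sequence.

The SETD5 open reading frame was introduced by Gateway recombination and sits between attB1 and attB2 sites. It lies downstream of a Tet-responsive promoter made of repeated tet operator units and a minimal promoter, and is followed by a bGH polyadenylation signal. A second, constitutive cassette encodes rtTA-Advanced, linked through an FMDV IRES to NeoR/KanR and terminated by an EF-1α poly(A) signal. This one transcript supplies both the doxycycline-dependent transactivator and G418 resistance. A CMV enhancer and partial CMV promoter are annotated upstream of it, but a long unannotated stretch separates them from rtTA, so the full promoter composition is not stated. The sequencing assembly also shows a duplicated segment (a SETD5 3′ fragment, attB2, SP6 and bGH poly(A)) after the insert, which may be a true repeat or an assembly artefact.

Co-delivery with piggyBac transposase would normally integrate the cargo into the genome, allowing G418 selection of stable cell lines with inducible SETD5 expression.
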