Features (pLannotate 1.2.2; 39 found; start..end, strand, type, name):
     28..456     -  rep_origin     f1 ori (sequence partly withheld): f1 bacteriophage origin of replication; arrow indicates direction of (+) strand synthesis
    461..618     -  CDS            lacZα (fragment): LacZα fragment of β-galactosidase; lacZ fragment
    621..639     +  promoter       T7 promoter: promoter for bacteriophage T7 RNA polymerase
   1139..1159    +  promoter       tight TRE promoter (fragment): Tet-responsive promoter PTight, consisting of seven tet operator sequences followed by the minimal CMV promoter
   1176..1196    +  promoter       tight TRE promoter (fragment): Tet-responsive promoter PTight, consisting of seven tet operator sequences followed by the minimal CMV promoter
   1213..1233    +  promoter       tight TRE promoter (fragment): Tet-responsive promoter PTight, consisting of seven tet operator sequences followed by the minimal CMV promoter
   1250..1270    +  promoter       tight TRE promoter (fragment): Tet-responsive promoter PTight, consisting of seven tet operator sequences followed by the minimal CMV promoter
   1287..1307    +  promoter       tight TRE promoter (fragment): Tet-responsive promoter PTight, consisting of seven tet operator sequences followed by the minimal CMV promoter
   1324..1344    +  promoter       tight TRE promoter (fragment): Tet-responsive promoter PTight, consisting of seven tet operator sequences followed by the minimal CMV promoter
   1361..1381    +  promoter       tight TRE promoter (fragment): Tet-responsive promoter PTight, consisting of seven tet operator sequences followed by the minimal CMV promoter
   1398..1418    +  promoter       tight TRE promoter (fragment): Tet-responsive promoter PTight, consisting of seven tet operator sequences followed by the minimal CMV promoter
   1426..1471    +  promoter       TRE3GV promoter (fragment): 3rd-generation Tet-responsive promoter that can be activated by binding of Tet-On® 3G, optimized for retroviral and lentiviral vectors
   1542..1566    +  protein_bind   attB1: mutant version of attB; recombination site for the Gateway® BP reaction BP Clonase™
   1605..5930    +  CDS            SETD5: SETD5_HUMAN - Also known as KIAA1757 From Homo sapiens (Human).
   5956..5980    -  protein_bind   attB2: mutant version of attB; recombination site for the Gateway® BP reaction BP Clonase™
   6036..6054    -  promoter       SP6 promoter: promoter for bacteriophage SP6 RNA polymerase
   6080..6169    +  polyA_signal   bGH poly(A) signal (fragment): bovine growth hormone polyadenylation signal
   6161..6370    +  CDS            SETD5 (fragment): SETD5_HUMAN - Also known as KIAA1757 From Homo sapiens (Human).
   6396..6420    -  protein_bind   attB2: mutant version of attB; recombination site for the Gateway® BP reaction BP Clonase™
   6476..6494    -  promoter       SP6 promoter: promoter for bacteriophage SP6 RNA polymerase
   6520..6744    +  polyA_signal   bGH poly(A) signal: bovine growth hormone polyadenylation signal
   6748..6766    +  promoter       SV40 promoter (fragment): SV40 enhancer and early promoter
   6841..7220    +  enhancer       CMV enhancer: human cytomegalovirus immediate early enhancer
   7222..7321    +  promoter       CMV promoter (fragment): human cytomegalovirus (CMV) immediate early promoter
   8657..9403    +  CDS            rtTA-Advanced: improved tetracycline-controlled transactivator In the Tet-On® system, rtTA-Advanced binds to the Tet-responsive element and stimulates transcription only in the presence of tetracycline or doxycycline.
   9430..9874    +  misc_feature   FMDV IRES: internal ribosome entry site (IRES) of the foot-and-mouth disease virus
   9907..9925    +  promoter       tac promoter (fragment): strong E. coli promoter; hybrid between the trp and lac UV5 promoters
   9945..9963    +  promoter       T7 promoter: promoter for bacteriophage T7 RNA polymerase
   9973..10767   +  CDS            NeoR/KanR: aminoglycoside phosphotransferase from Tn5; aph(3')-II (or nptII); confers resistance to neomycin, kanamycin, and G418 (Geneticin®)
  10814..11386   +  polyA_signal   EF-1α poly(A) signal: human EF-1α polyadenylation signal
  11795..11926   +  CDS            FP (fragment): FP25_NPVAC - Experimental evidence at protein level: Swiss-Prot protein existence level 1. From Autographa californica nuclear polyhedrosis virus (AcMNPV).
  11943..11961   -  promoter       T3 promoter: promoter for bacteriophage T3 RNA polymerase
  12004..12026   -  protein_bind   lac operator (fragment): The lac repressor binds to the lac operator to inhibit transcription in E. coli. This inhibition can be relieved by adding lactose or isopropyl-β-D-thiogalactopyranoside (IPTG). lac repressor encoded by lacI
  12030..12060   -  promoter       lac promoter: promoter for the E. coli lac operon
  12075..12096   -  protein_bind   CAP binding site: CAP binding activates transcription in the presence of cAMP. E. coli catabolite activator protein
  12109..12201   -  CDS            lacI (fragment): lac repressor; lacI; The lac repressor binds to the lac operator to inhibit transcription in E. coli. This inhibition can be relieved by adding lactose or isopropyl-β-D-thiogalactopyranoside (IPTG).
  12384..12972   -  rep_origin     ori: high-copy-number ColE1/pMB1/pBR322/pUC origin of replication
  13143..14003   -  CDS            AmpR: β-lactamase; bla; confers resistance to ampicillin, carbenicillin, and related antibiotics
  14004..14108   -  promoter       AmpR promoter: bla
>Addgene plasmid #236616 | PB-TA-ERN-SETD5 | addgene full sequence | sequence record 474314 | Addgene NGS Result
AAATTGTAAGCGTTAATATTTTGTTAAAATTCGCGTTAAATTTTTGTTAAATCAGCTCATTTTTTAACCA
ATAGGCCGAAATCGGCAAAATCCCTTATAAATCAAAAGAATAGACCGAGATAGGGT
[37 nt withheld, positions 127-163]
AAAGAACGTGGACTCCAACGTCAAAGG
[49 nt withheld, positions 191-239]
T
[91 nt withheld, positions 241-331]
G
[124 nt withheld, positions 333-456]
CCCATTCGCCATTCAGGCTGCGCAACTGTTGGGAAGGGCGATCGGTGCGGGCCTCTTCGCTATTACGCCA
GCTGGCGAAAGGGGGATGTGCTGCAAGGCGATTAAGTTGGGTAACGCCAGGGTTTTCCCAGTCACGACGT
TGTAAAACGACGGCCAGTGAATTGTAATACGACTCACTATAGGGCGAATTGGAGCTCGGTATTCACGACA
GCAGGCTGAATAATAAAAAAATTAGAAACTATTATTTAACCCTAGAAAGATAATCATATTGTGACGTACG
TTAAAGATAATCATGCGTAAAATTGACGCATGTGTTTTATCGGTCTGTATATCGAGGTTTATTTATTAAT
TTGAATAGATATTAAGTTTTATTATATTTACACTTACATACTAATAATAAATTCAACAAACAATTTATTT
ATGTTTATTTATTTATTAAAAAAAAACAAAAACTCAAAATTTCTTCTATAAAGTAACAAAACTTTTAAAC
ATTCTCTCTTTTACAAAAATAAACTTATTTTGTACTTTAAAAACAGTCATGTTGTATTATAAAATAAGTA
ATTAGCTTAACCTATACATAATAGAAACAAATTATACTTATTAGTCAGTCAGAAACAACTTTGGCACATA
TCAATATTATGCTCTCGTTAATTAACTCGAGGGATCCAAGCTGGCCGCACGTCTCCCTATCAGTGATAGA
GAAGTCGACACGTCTCGAGCTCCCTATCAGTGATAGAGAAGGTACGTCTAGAACGTCTCCCTATCAGTGA
TAGAGAAGTCGACACGTCTCGAGCTCCCTATCAGTGATAGAGAAGGTACGTCTAGAACGTCTCCCTATCA
GTGATAGAGAAGTCGACACGTCTCGAGCTCCCTATCAGTGATAGAGAAGGTACGTCTAGAACGTCTCCCT
ATCAGTGATAGAGAAGTCGACACGTCTCGAGCTCCCTATCAGTGATAGAGAAGGTACCCCCTATATAAGC
AGAGCTCGTTTAGTGAACCGTCAGATCGCCTGGAGACGCCATCCACGCTGTTTTGACCTCCATAGAAGAC
ACCGGGACCGATCCAGCCTCCGCGGTGGCGGCATCACAAGTTTGTACAAAAAAGCAGGCTCTTTAAAGGA
ACCAATTCAGTCGACTGGATCCGGTACCATGAGCATTGCAATCCCTCTGGGAGTCACCACATCAGATACA
TCCTACTCAGATATGGCTGCTGGATCAGACCCTGAATCTGTGGAGGCTAGTCCAGCAGTTAATGAGAAGA
GCGTGTATTCCACTCATAATTATGGGACCACTCAGAGGCATGGGTGTCGAGGACTGCCTTATGCTACGAT
CATCCCTCGTTCTGACCTGAATGGCCTGCCGTCGCCTGTAGAGGAACGCTGTGGAGACAGCCCGAACTCT
GAAGGAGAAACTGTACCTACCTGGTGTCCTTGTGGTCTTTCTCAGGATGGCTTCCTTCTCAACTGTGACA
AGTGCAGGGGAATGAGCAGGGGGAAGGTTATTAGACTTCATCGGCGGAAGCAGGACAACATATCAGGTGG
GGATAGCAGTGCAACAGAAAGCTGGGATGAGGAGCTTTCTCCTTCCACTGTGTTGTATACAGCAACACAG
CACACACCTACAAGCATCACCTTAACTGTTAGAAGAACCAAACCCAAGAAGCGGAAAAAGAGTCCAGAAA
AGGGTCGTGCAGCACCAAAGACGAAGAAAATCAAGAATTCTCCCTCTGAAGCACAGAATTTAGATGAGAA
TACAACTGAGGGCTGGGAAAATCGGATAAGACTATGGACTGACCAGTATGAAGAAGCTTTCACTAATCAG
TACAGTGCAGATGTACAGAACGCGCTTGAACAACACCTACATTCTAGCAAGGAATTTGTGGGCAAACCTA
CTATTTTAGACACTATTAATAAGACTGAATTGGCCTGTAATAACACAGTTATTGGTTCCCAAATGCAGTT
ACAGCTGGGAAGAGTCACTCGTGTTCAAAAGCACCGGAAGATCCTGAGGGCTGCAAGAGATTTGGCTTTG
GACACTCTTATAATAGAGTATCGTGGGAAAGTCATGTTACGACAGCAATTTGAGGTCAATGGGCATTTCT
TCAAAAAACCATACCCCTTTGTGCTCTTCTACTCAAAATTCAATGGTGTAGAGATGTGTGTGGATGCCCG
TACTTTCGGTAATGATGCTCGGTTCATCAGAAGATCATGTACACCAAATGCAGAGGTGCGACACATGATT
GCAGATGGGATGATTCACCTGTGCATCTATGCTGTGTCTGCCATCACCAAGGATGCTGAGGTCACCATAG
CATTTGATTATGAGTATAGTAACTGTAATTATAAAGTGGACTGTGCCTGTCACAAGGGAAACCGGAATTG
TCCTATACAAAAAAGGAATCCTAATGCTACAGAACTGCCACTCCTACCACCTCCTCCAAGCCTACCCACC
ATTGGAGCAGAGACTAGACGTAGAAAAGCACGACGGAAAGAGCTAGAGATGGAGCAGCAGAATGAGGCTT
CAGAGGAGAATAATGACCAGCAATCACAAGAAGTTCCAGAAAAAGTAACTGTATCCAGTGATCATGAGGA
AGTAGACAATCCAGAAGAAAAACCAGAAGAAGAGAAAGAAGAGGTTATAGATGACCAGGAGAACCTAGCT
CATAGCAGGAGGACCAGGGAAGATAGAAAGGTAGAAGCCATCATGCATGCTTTTGAAAACTTAGAGAAAA
GAAAGAAGCGGCGGGATCAGCCCTTGGAACAGAGCAACTCTGATGTAGAGATTACTACAACCACCTCAGA
GACTCCTGTTGGTGAAGAGACAAAAACTGAAGCCCCTGAATCTGAAGTTAGCAACTCTGTTTCAAATGTT
ACCATCCCAAGCACCCCACAGAGTGTTGGTGTGAATACCCGGAGGTCTTCCCAAGCAGGGGATATTGCTG
CAGAAAAACTAGTCCCCAAGCCACCTCCAGCAAAGCCTTCTAGGCCCCGGCCGAAGAGTCGAATTTCTCG
GTACAGGACCAGTTCAGCCCAAAGACTAAAGCGTCAGAAGCAGGCCAATGCACAGCAGGCAGAATTGTCA
CAAGCTGCCTTGGAAGAGGGAGGAAGTAACAGTTTAGTAACTCCTACTGAAGCTGGAAGTCTAGACAGTT
CAGGAGAAAACAGGCCATTAACAGGGTCTGACCCAACTGTGGTGTCAATTACTGGATCCCATGTCAACCG
TGCTGCATCTAAATACCCCAAAACCAAAAAGTATCTAGTTACAGAATGGTTGAATGACAAAGCAGAGAAG
CAAGAGTGCCCTGTTGAGTGCCCTTTACGTATCACAACGGATCCAACTGTACTGGCAACGACCCTAAACA
TGTTACCAGGTCTTATCCATTCCCCGTTAATTTGCACCACCCCCAAACACTACATTCGCTTTGGCTCACC
CTTTATCCCTGAGAGACGTCGAAGGCCCCTTCTGCCTGATGGCACATTCAGCTCCTGTAAGAAGCGCTGG
ATAAAACAAGCCTTAGAAGAAGGGATGACTCAAACATCATCTGTACCCCAAGAGACTAGAACTCAGCACC
TATACCAAAGCAATGAGAATAGTAGCTCTTCTAGTATCTGCAAAGACAATGCAGACTTGTTGAGCCCATT
AAAGAAATGGAAGTCTCGCTATCTGATGGAGCAGAATGTCACCAAGTTACTTCGGCCTCTGTCTCCAGTC
ACACCACCCCCTCCCAATTCAGGCTCAAAGAGTCCCCAGCTGGCCACACCTGGCTCATCTCACCCAGGAG
AAGAGGAGTGTCGAAATGGATACAGCCTCATGTTTTCACCAGTCACATCTCTTACTACTGCTAGTCGCTG
CAACACTCCTCTACAGTTTGAGCTTTGTCACCGAAAAGACCTGGATTTGGCAAAAGTAGGATACCTTGAC
TCCAACACTAACAGCTGTGCTGATAGACCTTCCCTACTCAACTCAGGTCATTCTGACCTGGCTCCTCATC
CCTCCCTCGGACCCACTTCTGAGACTGGTTTCCCAAGCAGAAGTGGAGATGGACATCAGACCCTCGTGAG
AAACTCAGACCAGGCATTTCGGACAGAGTTCAACTTGATGTATGCCTACTCCCCTTTGAATGCTATGCCT
CGAGCAGATGGACTGTATCGAGGATCTCCTCTAGTGGGGGATAGGAAGCCTTTACATTTGGATGGGGGAT
ATTGTTCCCCTGCAGAAGGATTTTCCAGCAGATATGAACATGGCTTAATGAAAGACCTCTCTCGTGGATC
CTTGTCACCTGGTGGTGAAAGGGCCTGTGAAGGAGTCCCATCTGCCCCCCAGAACCCACCACAGAGGAAA
AAAGTATCCCTGCTGGAGTACCGAAAACGGAAACAAGAAGCTAAGGAAAATTCTGCTGGTGGGGGAGGTG
ACTCTGCACAGAGCAAAAGCAAGTCTGCAGGAGCTGGGCAAGGCAGCAGTAACTCCGTTTCCGACACCGG
TGCCCATGGTGTGCAGGGATCCTCAGCCCGAACTCCATCTTCCCCTCACAAAAAATTCTCCCCATCTCAT
TCCTCTATGTCCCATTTGGAGGCGGTAAGCCCATCAGATTCCAGAGGCACTTCTTCATCTCACTGCAGAC
CTCAAGAGAATATCAGCAGTAGGTGGATGGTTCCCACATCAGTAGAACGACTCCGAGAAGGAGGGAGCAT
CCCCAAGGTCCTCCGAAGCAGCGTGAGGGTGGCCCAAAAGGGAGAGCCCTCTCCCACATGGGAGAGTAAC
ATCACAGAGAAAGACTCAGACCCTGCAGATGGAGAAGGCCCAGAGACATTAAGCTCAGCACTCTCTAAAG
GAGCAACAGTTTACAGCCCTTCCAGATACAGCTACCAGCTCCTGCAGTGTGATAGTCCTCGGACAGAATC
ACAAAGCCTCCTTCAGCAGAGTTCCTCCCCCTTCAGAGGACATCCTACACAGTCTCCAGGATACAGTTAT
CGAACTACTGCACTGAGACCTGGAAACCCCCCCTCTCACGGTTCTTCAGAATCATCCCTCTCTTCCACGT
CCTATTCCAGCCCCGCCCACCCTGTGTCCACAGACTCGTTGGCCCCATTTACGGGGACACCAGGGTATTT
TAGCAGCCAGCCACATTCTGGAAACAGCACTGGCAGCAATCTTCCAAGGAGGAGCTGCCCTTCTAGTGCT
GCTAGCCCTACCCTGCAGGGACCCTCAGACTCGCCAACCTCAGATTCAGTTTCTCAGTCCAGCACAGGAA
CTCTGAGTTCCACCTCCTTTCCTCAGAACTCTAGGTCGTCATTGCCATCAGACTTACGGACTATCAGTCT
GCCCAGTGCTGGGCAGTCAGCTGTCTACCAGGCCTCCAGGGTATCTGCGGTTTCCAATTCACAGCACTAC
CCACACCGTGGGAGTGGGGGTGTGCACCAGTACCGACTCCAGCCACTGCAAGGGTCAGGAGTCAAGACTC
AGACGGGACTTTCCTCGCGGCCGCACTCGAGATATCTAGACCCAGCTTTCTTGTACAAAGTGGTTGACTA
CAAAGACGATGACGACAAGTGACTCGAGCATGCATCTAGAGGGCCCTATTCTATAGTGTCACCTAAATGC
TAGAGCTCGCTGATCAGCCTCGACTGTGCCTTCTAGTTGCCAGCCATCTGTTGTTTGCCCCTCCCCCGTG
CCTTCCTTGACCCTGGAAGGTGCCACTCCCACTGTCCTTTCCTNNGAACTCTAGGTCGTCATTGCCATCA
GACTTACGGACTATCAGTCTGCCCAGTGCTGGGCAGTCAGCTGTCTACCAGGCCTCCAGGGTATCTGCGG
TTTCCAATTCACAGCACTACCCACACCGTGGGAGTGGGGGTGTGCACCAGTACCGACTCCAGCCACTGCA
AGGGTCAGGAGTCAAGACTCAGACGGGACTTTCCTCGCGGCCGCACTCGAGATATCTAGACCCAGCTTTC
TTGTACAAAGTGGTTGACTACAAAGACGATGACGACAAGTGACTCGAGCATGCATCTAGAGGGCCCTATT
CTATAGTGTCACCTAAATGCTAGAGCTCGCTGATCAGCCTCGACTGTGCCTTCTAGTTGCCAGCCATCTG
TTGTTTGCCCCTCCCCCGTGCCTTCCTTGACCCTGGAAGGTGCCACTCCCACTGTCCTTTCCTAATAAAA
TGAGGAAATTGCATCGCATTGTCTGAGTAGGTGTCATTCTATTCTGGGGGGTGGGGTGGGGCAGGACAGC
AAGGGGGAGGATTGGGAAGACAATAGCAGGCATGCTGGGGATGCGGTGGGCTCTATGGCTTCTGAGGCGG
AAAGAACCAGATCTGTACATTCGAATCGATGAATTCGTTAACCATGGAAGCTTCTGCAGCGGCCGCACTA
GCGGTGGCGGCCTCGACATTGATTATTGACTAGTTATTAATAGTAATCAATTACGGGGTCATTAGTTCAT
AGCCCATATATGGAGTTCCGCGTTACATAACTTACGGTAAATGGCCCGCCTGGCTGACCGCCCAACGACC
CCCGCCCATTGACGTCAATAATGACGTATGTTCCCATAGTAACGCCAATAGGGACTTTCCATTGACGTCA
ATGGGTGGAGTATTTACGGTAAACTGCCCACTTGGCAGTACATCAAGTGTATCATATGCCAAGTACGCCC
CCTATTGACGTCAATGACGGTAAATGGCCCGCCTGGCATTATGCCCAGTACATGACCTTATGGGACTTTC
CTACTTGGCAGTACATCTACGTATTAGTCATCGCTATTACCATGATGATGCGGTTTTGGCAGTACATCAA
TGGGCGTGGATAGCGGTTTGACTCACGGGGATTTCCAAGTCTCCACCCCATTGACGTCAATGGGAGTTTG
TTTTGACTAGTGGAGCCGAGAGTAATTCATACAAAAGGAGGGATCGCCTTCGCAAGGGGAGAGCCCAGGG
ACCGTCCCTAAATTCTCACAGACCCAAATCCCTGTAGCCGCCCCACGACAGCGCGAGGAGCATGCGCCCA
GGGCTGAGCGCGGGTAGATCAGAGCACACAAGCTCACAGTCCCCGGCGGTGGGGGGAGGGGCGCGCTGAG
CGGGGGCCAGGGAGCTGGCGCGGGGCAAACTGGGAAAGTGGTGTCGTGTGCTGGCTCCGCCCTCTTCCCG
AGGGTGGGGGAGAACGGTATATAAGTGCGGTAGTCGCCTTGGACGTTCTTTTTCGCAACGGGTTTGCCGT
CAGAACGCAGGTGAGTGGCGGGTGTGGCTTCCGCGGGCCCCGGAGCTGGAGCCCTGCTCTGAGCGGGCCG
GGCTGATATGCGAGTGTCGTCCGCAGGGTTTAGCTGTGAGCATTCCCACTTCGAGTGGCGGGCGGTGCGG
GGGTGAGAGTGCGAGGCCTAGCGGCAACCCCGTAGCCTCGCCTCGTGTCCGGCTTGAGGCCTAGCGTGGT
GTCCGCCGCCGCGTGCCACTCCGGCCGCACTATGCGTTTTTTGTCCTTGCTGCCCTCGATTGCCTTCCAG
CAGCATGGGCTAACAAAGGGAGGGTGTGGGGCTCACTCTTAAGGAGCCCATGAAGCTTACGTTGGATAGG
AATGGAAGGGCAGGAGGGGCGACTGGGGCCCGCCCGCCTTCGGAGCACATGTCCGACGCCACCTGGATGG
GGCGAGGCCTGTGGCTTTCCGAAGCAATCGGGCGTGAGTTTAGCCTACCTGGGCCATGTGGCCCTAGCAC
TGGGCACGGTCTGGCCTGGCGGTGCCGCGTTCCCTTGCCTCCCAACAAGGGTGAGGCCGTCCCGCCCGGC
ACCAGTTGCTTGCGCGGAAAGATGGCCGCTCCCGGGGCCCTGTTGCAAGGAGCTCAAAATGGAGGACGCG
GCAGCCCGGTGGAGCGGGCGGGTGAGTCACCCACACAAAGGAAGAGGGCCTTGCCCCTCGCCGGCCGCTG
CTTCCTGTGACCCCGTGGTCTATCGGCCGCATAGTCACCTCGGGCTTCTCTTGAGCACCGCTCGTCGCGG
CGGGGGGAGGGGATCTAATGGCGTTGGAGTTTGTTCACATTTGGTGGGTGGAGACTAGTCAGGCCAGCCT
GGCGCTGGAAGTCATTCTTGGAATTTGCCCCTTTGAGTTTGGAGCGAGGCTAATTCTCAAGCCTCTTAGC
GGTTCAAAGGTATTTTCTAAACCCGTTTCCAGGTGTTGTGAAAGCCACCGCTAATTCAAAGCAATCCGGA
GTAATTCACCATGTCTAGACTGGACAAGAGCAAAGTCATAAACGGCGCTCTGGAATTACTCAATGGAGTC
GGTATCGAAGGCCTGACGACAAGGAAACTCGCTCAAAAGCTGGGAGTTGAGCAGCCTACCCTGTACTGGC
ACGTGAAGAACAAGCGGGCCCTGCTCGATGCCCTGCCAATCGAGATGCTGGACAGGCATCATACCCACTT
CTGCCCCCTGGAAGGCGAGTCATGGCAAGACTTTCTGCGGAACAACGCCAAGTCATTCCGCTGTGCTCTC
CTCTCACATCGCGACGGGGCTAAAGTGCATCTCGGCACCCGCCCAACAGAGAAACAGTACGAAACCCTGG
AAAATCAGCTCGCGTTCCTGTGTCAGCAAGGCTTCTCCCTGGAGAACGCACTGTACGCTCTGTCCGCCGT
GGGCCACTTTACACTGGGCTGCGTATTGGAGGAACAGGAGCATCAAGTAGCAAAAGAGGAAAGAGAGACA
CCTACCACCGATTCTATGCCCCCACTTCTGAGACAAGCAATTGAGCTGTTCGACCGGCAGGGAGCCGAAC
CTGCCTTCCTTTTCGGCCTGGAACTAATCATATGTGGCCTGGAGAAACAGCTAAAGTGCGAAAGCGGCGG
GCCGGCCGACGCCCTTGACGATTTTGACTTAGACATGCTCCCAGCCGATGCCCTTGACGACTTTGACCTT
GATATGCTGCCTGCTGACGCTCTTGACGATTTTGACCTTGACATGCTCCCCGGGTAACTAAGTAAGGATC
CCGTACGCCTAGGAGCAGGTTTCCCCAATGACACAAAACGTGCAACTTGAAACTCCGCCTGGTCTTTCCA
GGTCTAGAGGGGTAACACTTTGTACTGCGTTTGGCTCCACGCTCGATCCACTGGCGAGTGTTAGTAACAG
CACTGTTGCTTCGTAGCGGAGCATGACGGCCGTGGGAACTCCTCCTTGGTAACAAGGACCCACGGGGCCA
AAAGCCACGCCCACACGGGCCCGTCATGTGTGCAACCCCAGCACGGCGACTTTACTGCGAAACCCACTTT
AAAGTGACATTGAAACTGGTACCCACACACTGGTGACAGGCTAAGGATGCCCTTCAGGTACCCCGAGGTA
ACACGCGACACTCGGGATCTGAGAAGGGGACTGGGGCTTCTATAAAAGCGCTCGGTTTAAAAAGCTTCTA
TGCCTGAATAGGTGACCGGAGGTCGGCACCTTTCCTTTGCAATTACTGACCCTATGAATACACTGACTGT
TTGACAATTAATCATCGGCATAGTATATCGGCATAGTATAATACGACTCACTATAGGAGGGCCACCATGA
TTGAACAAGATGGATTGCACGCAGGTTCTCCGGCCGCTTGGGTGGAGAGGCTATTCGGCTATGACTGGGC
ACAACAGACAATCGGCTGCTCTGATGCCGCCGTGTTCCGGCTGTCAGCGCAGGGGCGCCCGGTTCTTTTT
GTCAAGACCGACCTGTCCGGTGCCCTGAATGAACTGCAAGACGAGGCAGCGCGGCTATCGTGGCTGGCCA
CGACGGGCGTTCCTTGCGCAGCTGTGCTCGACGTTGTCACTGAAGCGGGAAGGGACTGGCTGCTATTGGG
CGAAGTGCCGGGGCAGGATCTCCTGTCATCTCACCTTGCTCCTGCCGAGAAAGTATCCATCATGGCTGAT
GCAATGCGGCGGCTGCATACGCTTGATCCGGCTACCTGCCCATTCGACCACCAAGCGAAACATCGCATCG
AGCGAGCACGTACTCGGATGGAAGCCGGTCTTGTCGATCAGGATGATCTGGACGAAGAGCATCAGGGGCT
CGCGCCAGCCGAACTGTTCGCCAGGCTCAAGGCGAGCATGCCCGACGGCGAGGATCTCGTCGTGACACAT
GGCGATGCCTGCTTGCCGAATATCATGGTGGAAAATGGCCGCTTTTCTGGATTCATCGACTGTGGCCGGC
TGGGTGTGGCGGACCGCTATCAGGACATAGCGTTGGCTACCCGTGATATTGCTGAAGAGCTTGGCGGCGA
ATGGGCTGACCGCTTCCTCGTGCTTTACGGTATCGCCGCTCCCGATTCGCAGCGCATCGCCTTCTATCGC
CTTCTTGACGAGTTCTTCTGAGCGGGACTCTGGGGTTCGAAATGACCGACCAAGCGAATTCGCTAGGATT
ATCCCTAATACCTGCCACCCCACTCTTAATCAGTGGTGGAAGAACGGTCTCAGAACTGTTTGTTTCAATT
GGCCATTTAAGTTTAGTAGTAAAAGACTGGTTAATGATAACAATGCATCGTAAAACCTTCAGAAGGAAAG
GAGAATGTTTTGTGGACCACTTTGGTTTTCTTTTTTGCGTGTGGCAGTTTTAAGTTATTAGTTTTTAAAA
TCAGTACTTTTTAATGGAAACAACTTGACCAAAAATTTGTCACAGAATTTTGAGACCCATTAAAAAAGTT
AAATGAGAAACCTGTGTGTTCCTTTGGTCAACACCGAGACATTTAGGTGAAAGACATCTAATTCTGGTTT
TACGAATCTGGAAACTTCTTGAAAATGTAATTCTTGAGTTAACACTTCTGGGTGGAGAATAGGGTTGTTT
TCCCCCCACATAATTGGAAGGGGAAGGAATATCATTTAAAGCTATGGGAGGGTTGCTTTGATTACAACAC
TGGAGAGAAATGCAGCATGTTGCTGATTGCCTGTCACTAAAACAGGCCAAAAACTGAGTCCTTGGGTTGC
ATAGAAAGCTGCCAAACGCTAGCCAACAAGCTCGTCATCGCTTTGCAGAAGAGCAGAGAGGATATGCTCA
TCGTCTAAAGAACTACCCATTTTATTATATATTAGTCACGATATCTATAACAAGAAAATATATATATAAT
AAGTTATCACGTAAGTAGAACATGAAATAACAATATAATTATCGTATGAGTTAAATCTTAAAAGTCACGT
AAAAGATAATCATGCGTCATTTTGACTCACGCGGTCGTTATAGTTCAAAATCAGTGACACTTACCGCATT
GACAAGCACGCCTCACGGGAGCTCCAAGCGGCGACTGAGATGTCCTAAATGCACAGCGACGGATTCGCGC
TATTTAGAAAGAGAGAGCAATATTTCAAGAATGCATGCGTCAATTTTACGCAGACTATCTTTCTAGGGTT
AAAAAAGATTTGCGCTTTACTCGACCTAAACTTTAAACACGTCATAGAATCTTCGTTTGACAAAAACCAC
ATTGTGGCCAAGCTGTGTGACGCGACGCGCGCTAAAGAATGGCAAACCAAGTCGCGCGAGGTACCAGCTT
TTGTTCCCTTTAGTGAGGGTTAATTTCGAGCTTGGCGTAATCATGGTCATAGCTGTTTCCTGTGTGAAAT
TGTTATCCGCTCACAATTCCACACAACATACGAGCCGGAAGCATAAAGTGTAAAGCCTGGGGTGCCTAAT
GAGTGAGCTAACTCACATTAATTGCGTTGCGCTCACTGCCCGCTTTCCAGTCGGGAAACCTGTCGTGCCA
GCTGCATTAATGAATCGGCCAACGCGCGGGGAGAGGCGGTTTGCGTATTGGGCGCTCTTCCGCTTCCTCG
CTCACTGACTCGCTGCGCTCGGTCGTTCGGCTGCGGCGAGCGGTATCAGCTCACTCAAAGGCGGTAATAC
GGTTATCCACAGAATCAGGGGATAACGCAGGAAAGAACATGTGAGCAAAAGGCCAGCAAAAGGCCAGGAA
CCGTAAAAAGGCCGCGTTGCTGGCGTTTTTCCATAGGCTCCGCCCCCCTGACGAGCATCACAAAAATCGA
CGCTCAAGTCAGAGGTGGCGAAACCCGACAGGACTATAAAGATACCAGGCGTTTCCCCCTGGAAGCTCCC
TCGTGCGCTCTCCTGTTCCGACCCTGCCGCTTACCGGATACCTGTCCGCCTTTCTCCCTTCGGGAAGCGT
GGCGCTTTCTCATAGCTCACGCTGTAGGTATCTCAGTTCGGTGTAGGTCGTTCGCTCCAAGCTGGGCTGT
GTGCACGAACCCCCCGTTCAGCCCGACCGCTGCGCCTTATCCGGTAACTATCGTCTTGAGTCCAACCCGG
TAAGACACGACTTATCGCCACTGGCAGCAGCCACTGGTAACAGGATTAGCAGAGCGAGGTATGTAGGCGG
TGCTACAGAGTTCTTGAAGTGGTGGCCTAACTACGGCTACACTAGAAGAACAGTATTTGGTATCTGCGCT
CTGCTGAAGCCAGTTACCTTCGGAAAAAGAGTTGGTAGCTCTTGATCCGGCAAACAAACCACCGCTGGTA
GCGGTGGTTTTTTTGTTTGCAAGCAGCAGATTACGCGCAGAAAAAAAGGATCTCAAGAAGATCCTTTGAT
CTTTTCTACGGGGTCTGACGCTCAGTGGAACGAAAACTCACGTTAAGGGATTTTGGTCATGAGATTATCA
AAAAGGATCTTCACCTAGATCCTTTTAAATTAAAAATGAAGTTTTAAATCAATCTAAAGTATATATGAGT
AAACTTGGTCTGACAGTTACCAATGCTTAATCAGTGAGGCACCTATCTCAGCGATCTGTCTATTTCGTTC
ATCCATAGTTGCCTGACTCCCCGTCGTGTAGATAACTACGATACGGGAGGGCTTACCATCTGGCCCCAGT
GCTGCAATGATACCGCGAGACCCACGCTCACCGGCTCCAGATTTATCAGCAATAAACCAGCCAGCCGGAA
GGGCCGAGCGCAGAAGTGGTCCTGCAACTTTATCCGCCTCCATCCAGTCTATTAATTGTTGCCGGGAAGC
TAGAGTAAGTAGTTCGCCAGTTAATAGTTTGCGCAACGTTGTTGCCATTGCTACAGGCATCGTGGTGTCA
CGCTCGTCGTTTGGTATGGCTTCATTCAGCTCCGGTTCCCAACGATCAAGGCGAGTTACATGATCCCCCA
TGTTGTGCAAAAAAGCGGTTAGCTCCTTCGGTCCTCCGATCGTTGTCAGAAGTAAGTTGGCCGCAGTGTT
ATCACTCATGGTTATGGCAGCACTGCATAATTCTCTTACTGTCATGCCATCCGTAAGATGCTTTTCTGTG
ACTGGTGAGTACTCAACCAAGTCATTCTGAGAATAGTGTATGCGGCGACCGAGTTGCTCTTGCCCGGCGT
CAATACGGGATAATACCGCGCCACATAGCAGAACTTTAAAAGTGCTCATCATTGGAAAACGTTCTTCGGG
GCGAAAACTCTCAAGGATCTTACCGCTGTTGAGATCCAGTTCGATGTAACCCACTCGTGCACCCAACTGA
TCTTCAGCATCTTTTACTTTCACCAGCGTTTCTGGGTGAGCAAAAACAGGAAGGCAAAATGCCGCAAAAA
AGGGAATAAGGGCGACACGGAAATGTTGAATACTCATACTCTTCCTTTTTCAATATTATTGAAGCATTTA
TCAGGGTTATTGTCTCATGAGCGGATACATATTTGAATGTATTTAGAAAAATAAACAAATAGGGGTTCCG
CGCACATTTCCCCGAAAAGTGCCACCT
